Addgene plasmid #170547: pLV.5’VIM-eGFP-KI
Purpose: Expresses a sgRNA for 5' tagging to VIM and contains a cassette with eGFP flanked by homology arms for VIM
Depositing lab: Jacob Giehm Mikkelsen. Depositing organization: Aarhus University. Publication: CRISPR-Cas9-directed gene tagging using a single integrase-defective lentiviral vector carrying a transposase-based Cas9 off switch. Thomsen EA, Skipper KA, Andersen S, Haslund D, Skov TW, Mikkelsen JG. Mol Ther Nucleic Acids. 2022 Aug 4;29:563-576. doi: 10.1016/j.omtn.2022.08.005. eCollection 2022 Sep 13. PubMed 36090759.
Backbone
  Vector backbone: pLV.5'eGFP_sgLMNA
  Backbone size w/o insert (bp): 7186
  Total vector size (bp): 7186
  Vector type: Lentiviral, CRISPR
Growth in bacteria
  Bacterial resistance: Ampicillin, 100 μg/mL
  Growth temperature: 37°C
  Growth strain: NEB Stable
  Copy number: High Copy
Gene/Insert 1
  Gene/Insert name: Left Homology arm for VIM knockin (alt name: LHA-VIM)
  Insert size (bp): 371
Gene/Insert 2
  Gene/Insert name: Right Homology arm for VIM knockin (alt name: RHA-VIM)
  Insert size (bp): 368
Terms and licenses: Academic/Nonprofit Terms; Industry Terms: Not Available to Industry
How to cite: pLV.5’VIM-eGFP-KI was a gift from Jacob Giehm Mikkelsen (Addgene plasmid # 170547 ; http://n2t.net/addgene:170547 ; RRID:Addgene_170547)
