[The description below was written by a language model from this plasmid's Addgene catalogue record and pLannotate feature annotations shown in this document.]
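Description:
pLV.5'VIM-eGFP-KI is a third-generation-style, self-inactivating HIV-1 lentiviral transfer plasmid built for CRISPR-Cas9-directed knock-in of eGFP at the 5' end of the vimentin (VIM) gene. It derives from the pLV.5'eGFP_sgLMNA backbone. In bacteria it is maintained through a high-copy ColE1/pUC origin and selected with ampicillin (AmpR); an f1 origin, an SV40 origin and lac/T7/T3 cloning remnants are also present in the plasmid backbone. The catalogue lists a total size of 7,186 bp, whereas the sequenced record is 7,922 nt, a discrepancy the record does not explain.

The viral genome is transcribed from an RSV promoter fused to a truncated 5' LTR and carries the Ψ packaging signal, a gag fragment, the RRE, cPPT/CTS, WPRE and a ΔU3 3' LTR followed by an SV40 polyadenylation signal. Within this unit sit two functional modules. A human U6 promoter drives an sgRNA with the Streptococcus pyogenes scaffold directed at the 5' region of VIM. Downstream lies a donor template in which the EGFP coding sequence is flanked by a 371 bp left and a 368 bp right VIM homology arm. The right arm is picked up by the annotation as a VIM coding fragment immediately after EGFP, consistent with an N-terminal in-frame fusion; the left arm is not annotated separately. No dedicated promoter for EGFP is annotated, so fluorescence would be expected to depend on correct integration at the endogenous locus.

No Cas9 gene is annotated, so the nuclease must be supplied separately. The associated publication concerns gene tagging with integrase-defective lentiviral vectors, which suggests the vector delivers guide and repair template together as a non-integrating template for homology-directed repair.
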