Features (pLannotate 1.2.2; 27 found; start..end, strand, type, name):
      5..231     +  promoter       RSV promoter: Rous sarcoma virus enhancer/promoter
    232..412     +  LTR            5' LTR (truncated): truncated 5' long terminal repeat (LTR) from HIV-1
    459..584     +  misc_feature   HIV-1 Ψ: packaging signal of human immunodeficiency virus type 1
    568..931     +  CDS            HIV-1 gag (fragment): gag protein from human immunodeficiency virus 1; gag
   1077..1310    +  misc_feature   RRE: The Rev response element (RRE) of HIV-1 allows for Rev-dependent mRNA export from the nucleus to the cytoplasm.
   1687..1713    +  CDS            Rev (fragment): human immunodeficiency virus 1 (HIV-1) Rev protein; rev; enhances nuclear export of unspliced and incompletely spliced viral mRNAs
   1717..1957    +  promoter       U6 promoter: RNA polymerase III promoter for human U6 snRNA
   1986..2061    +  misc_RNA       gRNA scaffold: guide RNA scaffold for the Streptococcus pyogenes CRISPR/Cas9 system
   2117..2234    +  misc_feature   cPPT/CTS: central polypurine tract and central termination sequence of HIV-1
   2666..3382    +  CDS            EGFP: EGFP is a basic (constitutively fluorescent) green fluorescent protein published in 1996, derived from Aequorea victoria. It is reported to be a rapidly-maturing weak dimer with moderate acid sensitivity.
   3401..3769    +  CDS            VIM (fragment): VIME_SHEEP - Experimental evidence at transcript level: Swiss-Prot protein existence level 2. Vimentins are class-III intermediate filaments found in various non-epithelial cells, especially mesenchymal cells. Vimentin is attached to the nucleus, endoplasmic reticulum, and mitochondria, either laterally or terminally. From Ovis aries (Sheep).
   3779..4367    +  misc_feature   WPRE: woodchuck hepatitis virus posttranscriptional regulatory element
   4418..4437    +  misc_feature   cPPT/CTS (fragment): central polypurine tract and central termination sequence of HIV-1
   4439..4672    +  LTR            3' LTR (ΔU3): self-inactivating 3' long terminal repeat (LTR) from HIV-1
   4750..4871    +  polyA_signal   SV40 poly(A) signal: SV40 polyadenylation signal
   4911..5046    +  rep_origin     SV40 ori: SV40 origin of replication
   5067..5085    -  promoter       T7 promoter: promoter for bacteriophage T7 RNA polymerase
   5093..5248    +  CDS            lacZα (fragment): LacZα fragment of β-galactosidase; lacZ fragment
   5253..5681    +  rep_origin     f1 ori (sequence partly withheld): f1 bacteriophage origin of replication; arrow indicates direction of (+) strand synthesis
   5734..5838    +  promoter       AmpR promoter: bla
   5839..6699    +  CDS            AmpR: β-lactamase; bla; confers resistance to ampicillin, carbenicillin, and related antibiotics
   6870..7458    +  rep_origin     ori: high-copy-number ColE1/pMB1/pBR322/pUC origin of replication
   7641..7733    +  CDS            lacI (fragment): lac repressor; lacI; The lac repressor binds to the lac operator to inhibit transcription in E. coli. This inhibition can be relieved by adding lactose or isopropyl-β-D-thiogalactopyranoside (IPTG).
   7746..7767    +  protein_bind   CAP binding site: CAP binding activates transcription in the presence of cAMP. E. coli catabolite activator protein
   7782..7812    +  promoter       lac promoter: promoter for the E. coli lac operon
   7820..7836    +  protein_bind   lac operator: The lac repressor binds to the lac operator to inhibit transcription in E. coli. This inhibition can be relieved by adding lactose or isopropyl-β-D-thiogalactopyranoside (IPTG). lac repressor encoded by lacI
   7881..7899    +  promoter       T3 promoter: promoter for bacteriophage T3 RNA polymerase
>Addgene plasmid #170547 | pLV.5’VIM-eGFP-KI | addgene full sequence | sequence record 377691 | Addgene NGS Result
TTAATGTAGTCTTATGCAATACTCTTGTAGTCTTGCAACATGGTAACGATGAGTTAGCAACATGCCTTAC
AAGGAGAGAAAAAGCACCGTGCATGCCGATTGGTGGAAGTAAGGTGGTACGATCGTGCCTTATTAGGAAG
GCAACAGACGGGTCTGACATGGATTGGACGAACCACTGAATTGCCGCATTGCAGAGATATTGTATTTAAG
TGCCTAGCTCGATACATAAACGGGTCTCTCTGGTTAGACCAGATCTGAGCCTGGGAGCTCTCTGGCTAAC
TAGGGAACCCACTGCTTAAGCCTCAATAAAGCTTGCCTTGAGTGCTTCAAGTAGTGTGTGCCCGTCTGTT
GTGTGACTCTGGTAACTAGAGATCCCTCAGACCCTTTTAGTCAGTGTGGAAAATCTCTAGCAGTGGCGCC
CGAACAGGGACTTGAAAGCGAAAGGGAAACCAGAGGAGCTCTCTCGACGCAGGACTCGGCTTGCTGAAGC
GCGCACGGCAAGAGGCGAGGGGCGGCGACTGGTGAGTACGCCAAAAATTTTGACTAGCGGAGGCTAGAAG
GAGAGAGATGGGTGCGAGAGCGTCAGTATTAAGCGGGGGAGAATTAGATCGCGATGGGAAAAAATTCGGT
TAAGGCCAGGGGGAAAGAAAAAATATAAATTAAAACATATAGTATGGGCAAGCAGGGAGCTAGAACGATT
CGCAGTTAATCCTGGCCTGTTAGAAACATCAGAAGGCTGTAGACAAATACTGGGACAGCTACAACCATCC
CTTCAGACAGGATCAGAAGAACTTAGATCATTATATAATACAGTAGCAACCCTCTATTGTGTGCATCAAA
GGATAGAGATAAAAGACACCAAGGAAGCTTTAGACAAGATAGAGGAAGAGCAAAACAAAAGTAAGACCAC
CGCACAGCAAGCGGCCGCTGATCTTCAGACCTGGAGGAGGAGATATGAGGGACAATTGGAGAAGTGAATT
ATATAAATATAAAGTAGTAAAAATTGAACCATTAGGAGTAGCACCCACCAAGGCAAAGAGAAGAGTGGTG
CAGAGAGAAAAAAGAGCAGTGGGAATAGGAGCTTTGTTCCTTGGGTTCTTGGGAGCAGCAGGAAGCACTA
TGGGCGCAGCGTCAATGACGCTGACGGTACAGGCCAGACAATTATTGTCTGGTATAGTGCAGCAGCAGAA
CAATTTGCTGAGGGCTATTGAGGCGCAACAGCATCTGTTGCAACTCACAGTCTGGGGCATCAAGCAGCTC
CAGGCAAGAATCCTGGCTGTGGAAAGATACCTAAAGGATCAACAGCTCCTGGGGATTTGGGGTTGCTCTG
GAAAACTCATTTGCACCACTGCTGTGCCTTGGAATGCTAGTTGGAGTAATAAATCTCTGGAACAGATTTG
GAATCACACGACCTGGATGGAGTGGGACAGAGAAATTAACAATTACACAAGCTTAATACACTCCTTAATT
GAAGAATCGCAAAACCAGCAAGAAAAGAATGAACAAGAATTATTGGAATTAGATAAATGGGCAAGTTTGT
GGAATTGGTTTAACATAACAAATTGGCTGTGGTATATAAAATTATTCATAATGATAGTAGGAGGCTTGGT
AGGTTTAAGAATAGTTTTTGCTGTACTTTCTATAGTGAATAGAGTTAGGCAGGGATATTCACCATTATCG
TTTCAGACCCACCTCCCAACCCCGAGGGGACCCAGAGAGGGCCTATTTCCCATGATTCCTTCATATTTGC
ATATACGATACAAGGCTGTTAGAGAGATAATTAGAATTAATTTGACTGTAAACACAAAGATATTAGTACA
AAATACGTGACGTAGAAAGTAATAATTTCTTGGGTAGTTTGCAGTTTTAAAATTATGTTTTAAAATGGAC
TATCATATGCTTACCGTAACTTGAAAGTATTTCGATTTCTTGGCTTTATATATCTTGTGGAAAGGACGAA
ACACCGGACCTGGTGGACATGGCTGGTTTTAGAGCTAGAAATAGCAAGTTAAAATAAGGCTAGTCCGTTA
TCAACTTGAAAAAGTGGCACCGAGTCGGTGCTTTTTTAAGCTTGGCGTAACTAGATCTTGAGACAAATGG
CAGTATTCATCCACAATTTTAAAAGAAAAGGGGGGATTGGGGGGTACAGTGCAGGGGAAAGAATAGTAGA
CATAATAGCAACAGACATACAAACTAAAGAATTACAAAAACAAATTACAAAAATTCAAAATTTTCGGGTT
TATTACAGGGACAGCAGAGATCCACTTTGGCGCCGGCTCGAGGGGGCCAATGCGCGGAAAGCCCCCAAAA
GTCCCAGCCCAGCGCTGAAGTAACGGGACCATGCCCAGTCCCAGGCCCCGGAGCAGGAAGGCTCGAGGGC
GCCCCCACCCCACCCGCCCACCCTCCCCGCTTCTCGCTAGGTCCCTATTGGCTGGCGCGCTCCGCGGCTG
GGATGGCAGTGGGAGGGGACCCTCTTTCCTAACGGGGTTATAAAAACAGCGCCCTCGGCGGGGTCCAGTC
CTCTGCCACTCTCGCTCCGAGGTCCCCGCGCCAGAGACGCAGCCGCGCTCCCACCACCCACACCCACCGC
GCCCTCGTTCGCCTCTTCTCCGGGAGCCAGTCCGCGCCACCGCCGCCGCCCAGGCCATCGCCACCCTCCG
CAGCCATGGTGAGCAAGGGCGAGGAGCTGTTCACCGGGGTGGTGCCCATCCTGGTCGAGCTGGACGGCGA
CGTAAACGGCCACAAGTTCAGCGTGTCCGGCGAGGGCGAGGGCGATGCCACCTACGGCAAGCTGACCCTG
AAGTTCATCTGCACCACCGGCAAGCTGCCCGTGCCCTGGCCCACCCTCGTGACCACCCTGACCTACGGCG
TGCAGTGCTTCAGCCGCTACCCCGACCACATGAAGCAGCACGACTTCTTCAAGTCCGCCATGCCCGAAGG
CTACGTCCAGGAGCGCACCATCTTCTTCAAGGACGACGGCAACTACAAGACCCGCGCCGAGGTGAAGTTC
GAGGGCGACACCCTGGTGAACCGCATCGAGCTGAAGGGCATCGACTTCAAGGAGGACGGCAACATCCTGG
GGCACAAGCTGGAGTACAACTACAACAGCCACAACGTCTATATCATGGCCGACAAGCAGAAGAACGGCAT
CAAGGTGAACTTCAAGATCCGCCACAACATCGAGGACGGCAGCGTGCAGCTCGCCGACCACTACCAGCAG
AACACCCCCATCGGCGACGGCCCCGTGCTGCTGCCCGACAACCACTACCTGAGCACCCAGTCCGCCCTGA
GCAAAGACCCCAACGAGAAGCGCGATCACATGGTCCTGCTGGAGTTCGTGACCGCCGCCGGGATCACTCT
CGGCATGGACGAGCTGTACAAGATCAGATCTCGAGCCACCTCCACCAGGTCCGTGTCCTCGTCCTCCTAC
CGCAGGATGTTCGGCGGCCCGGGCACCGCGAGCCGGCCGAGCTCCAGCCGGAGCTACGTGACTACGTCCA
CCCGCACCTACAGCCTGGGCAGCGCGCTGCGCCCCAGCACCAGCCGCAGCCTCTACGCCTCGTCCCCGGG
CGGCGTGTATGCCACGCGCTCCTCTGCCGTGCGCCTGCGGAGCAGCGTGCCCGGGGTGCGGCTCCTGCAG
GACTCGGTGGACTTCTCGCTGGCCGACGCCATCAACACCGAGTTCAAGAACACCCGCACCAACGAGAAGG
TGGAGCTGCAGGAGCTGAATGACCGCTTCGCCAACTACATCGACAAGGTGCGCTTCCTTTAAGTCGACAA
TCAACCTCTGGATTACAAAATTTGTGAAAGATTGACTGGTATTCTTAACTATGTTGCTCCTTTTACGCTA
TGTGGATACGCTGCTTTAATGCCTTTGTATCATGCTATTGCTTCCCGTATGGCTTTCATTTTCTCCTCCT
TGTATAAATCCTGGTTGCTGTCTCTTTATGAGGAGTTGTGGCCCGTTGTCAGGCAACGTGGCGTGGTGTG
CACTGTGTTTGCTGACGCAACCCCCACTGGTTGGGGCATTGCCACCACCTGTCAGCTCCTTTCCGGGACT
TTCGCTTTCCCCCTCCCTATTGCCACGGCGGAACTCATCGCCGCCTGCCTTGCCCGCTGCTGGACAGGGG
CTCGGCTGTTGGGCACTGACAATTCCGTGGTGTTGTCGGGGAAATCATCGTCCTTTCCTTGGCTGCTCGC
CTGTGTTGCCACCTGGATTCTGCGCGGGACGTCCTTCTGCTACGTCCCTTCGGCCCTCAATCCAGCGGAC
CTTCCTTCCCGCGGCCTGCTGCCGGCTCTGCGGCCTCTTCCGCGTCTTCGCCTTCGCCCTCAGACGAGTC
GGATCTCCCTTTGGGCCGCCTCCCCGCGTCGACTTTAAGACCAATGACTTACAAGGCAGCTGTAGATCTT
AGCCACTTTTTAAAAGAAAAGGGGGGACTGGAAGGGCTAATTCACTCCCAACGAAGACAAGATCTGCTTT
TTGCTTGTACTGGGTCTCTCTGGTTAGACCAGATCTGAGCCTGGGAGCTCTCTGGCTAACTAGGGAACCC
ACTGCTTAAGCCTCAATAAAGCTTGCCTTGAGTGCTTCAAGTAGTGTGTGCCCGTCTGTTGTGTGACTCT
GGTAACTAGAGATCCCTCAGACCCTTTTAGTCAGTGTGGAAAATCTCTAGCAGTACGTATAGTAGTTCAT
GTCATCTTATTATTCAGTATTTATAACTTGCAAAGAAATGAATATCAGAGAGTGAGAGGAACTTGTTTAT
TGCAGCTTATAATGGTTACAAATAAAGCAATAGCATCACAAATTTCACAAATAAAGCATTTTTTTCACTG
CATTCTAGTTGTGGTTTGTCCAAACTCATCAATGTATCTTATCATGTCTGGCTCTAGCTATCCCGCCCCT
AACTCCGCCCATCCCGCCCCTAACTCCGCCCAGTTCCGCCCATTCTCCGCCCCATGGCTGACTAATTTTT
TTTATTTATGCAGAGGCCGAGGCCGCCTCGGCCTCTGAGCTATTCCAGAAGTAGTGAGGAGGCTTTTTTG
GAGGCCTAGGGACGTACCCAATTCGCCCTATAGTGAGTCGTATTACGCGCGCTCACTGGCCGTCGTTTTA
CAACGTCGTGACTGGGAAAACCCTGGCGTTACCCAACTTAATCGCCTTGCAGCACATCCCCCTTTCGCCA
GCTGGCGTAATAGCGAAGAGGCCCGCACCGATCGCCCTTCCCAACAGTTGCGCAGCCTGAATGGCGAATG
GG
[124 nt withheld, positions 5253-5376]
C
[91 nt withheld, positions 5378-5468]
A
[49 nt withheld, positions 5470-5518]
CCTTTGACGTTGGAGTCCACGTTCTTT
[37 nt withheld, positions 5546-5582]
ACCCTATCTCGGTCTATTCTTTTGATTTATAAGGGATTTTGCCGATTTCGGCCTATTGGTTAAAAAATGA
GCTGATTTAACAAAAATTTAACGCGAATTTTAACAAAATATTAACGCTTACAATTTAGGTGGCACTTTTC
GGGGAAATGTGCGCGGAACCCCTATTTGTTTATTTTTCTAAATACATTCAAATATGTATCCGCTCATGAG
ACAATAACCCTGATAAATGCTTCAATAATATTGAAAAAGGAAGAGTATGAGTATTCAACATTTCCGTGTC
GCCCTTATTCCCTTTTTTGCGGCATTTTGCCTTCCTGTTTTTGCTCACCCAGAAACGCTGGTGAAAGTAA
AAGATGCTGAAGATCAGTTGGGTGCACGAGTGGGTTACATCGAACTGGATCTCAACAGCGGTAAGATCCT
TGAGAGTTTTCGCCCCGAAGAACGTTTTCCAATGATGAGCACTTTTAAAGTTCTGCTATGTGGCGCGGTA
TTATCCCGTATTGACGCCGGGCAAGAGCAACTCGGTCGCCGCATACACTATTCTCAGAATGACTTGGTTG
AGTACTCACCAGTCACAGAAAAGCATCTTACGGATGGCATGACAGTAAGAGAATTATGCAGTGCTGCCAT
AACCATGAGTGATAACACTGCGGCCAACTTACTTCTGACAACGATCGGAGGACCGAAGGAGCTAACCGCT
TTTTTGCACAACATGGGGGATCATGTAACTCGCCTTGATCGTTGGGAACCGGAGCTGAATGAAGCCATAC
CAAACGACGAGCGTGACACCACGATGCCTGTAGCAATGGCAACAACGTTGCGCAAACTATTAACTGGCGA
ACTACTTACTCTAGCTTCCCGGCAACAATTAATAGACTGGATGGAGGCGGATAAAGTTGCAGGACCACTT
CTGCGCTCGGCCCTTCCGGCTGGCTGGTTTATTGCTGATAAATCTGGAGCCGGTGAGCGTGGGTCTCGCG
GTATCATTGCAGCACTGGGGCCAGATGGTAAGCCCTCCCGTATCGTAGTTATCTACACGACGGGGAGTCA
GGCAACTATGGATGAACGAAATAGACAGATCGCTGAGATAGGTGCCTCACTGATTAAGCATTGGTAACTG
TCAGACCAAGTTTACTCATATATACTTTAGATTGATTTAAAACTTCATTTTTAATTTAAAAGGATCTAGG
TGAAGATCCTTTTTGATAATCTCATGACCAAAATCCCTTAACGTGAGTTTTCGTTCCACTGAGCGTCAGA
CCCCGTAGAAAAGATCAAAGGATCTTCTTGAGATCCTTTTTTTCTGCGCGTAATCTGCTGCTTGCAAACA
AAAAAACCACCGCTACCAGCGGTGGTTTGTTTGCCGGATCAAGAGCTACCAACTCTTTTTCCGAAGGTAA
CTGGCTTCAGCAGAGCGCAGATACCAAATACTGTTCTTCTAGTGTAGCCGTAGTTAGGCCACCACTTCAA
GAACTCTGTAGCACCGCCTACATACCTCGCTCTGCTAATCCTGTTACCAGTGGCTGCTGCCAGTGGCGAT
AAGTCGTGTCTTACCGGGTTGGACTCAAGACGATAGTTACCGGATAAGGCGCAGCGGTCGGGCTGAACGG
GGGGTTCGTGCACACAGCCCAGCTTGGAGCGAACGACCTACACCGAACTGAGATACCTACAGCGTGAGCT
ATGAGAAAGCGCCACGCTTCCCGAAGGGAGAAAGGCGGACAGGTATCCGGTAAGCGGCAGGGTCGGAACA
GGAGAGCGCACGAGGGAGCTTCCAGGGGGAAACGCCTGGTATCTTTATAGTCCTGTCGGGTTTCGCCACC
TCTGACTTGAGCGTCGATTTTTGTGATGCTCGTCAGGGGGGCGGAGCCTATGGAAAAACGCCAGCAACGC
GGCCTTTTTACGGTTCCTGGCCTTTTGCTGGCCTTTTGCTCACATGTTCTTTCCTGCGTTATCCCCTGAT
TCTGTGGATAACCGTATTACCGCCTTTGAGTGAGCTGATACCGCTCGCCGCAGCCGAACGACCGAGCGCA
GCGAGTCAGTGAGCGAGGAAGCGGAAGAGCGCCCAATACGCAAACCGCCTCTCCCCGCGCGTTGGCCGAT
TCATTAATGCAGCTGGCACGACAGGTTTCCCGACTGGAAAGCGGGCAGTGAGCGCAACGCAATTAATGTG
AGTTAGCTCACTCATTAGGCACCCCAGGCTTTACACTTTATGCTTCCGGCTCGTATGTTGTGTGGAATTG
TGAGCGGATAACAATTTCACACAGGAAACAGCTATGACCATGATTACGCCAAGCGCGCAATTAACCCTCA
CTAAAGGGAACAAAAGCTGGAGCTGCAAGC
